Addgene plasmid #152377: pGBW-m4133590
Purpose: Mammalian expression plasmid for SARS-CoV-2 RNA-dependent RNA polymerase
Depositing lab: Ginkgo Bioworks & Benjie Chen. Depositing organization: Ginkgo Bioworks.
Backbone
  Vector backbone: pTwist_CMV_Puro_6
  Backbone size w/o insert (bp): 6080
  Vector type: Mammalian Expression
  Selectable markers: Puromycin
Growth in bacteria
  Bacterial resistance: Ampicillin, 100 μg/mL
  Growth temperature: 37°C
  Growth strain: DH5alpha
  Copy number: High Copy
Gene/Insert
  Gene/Insert name: SARS-CoV-2 RNA-dependent RNA polymerase
  Species: Severe acute respiratory syndrome coronavirus 2
  Insert size (bp): 2789
  Mutation: wt
  Entrez Gene: ORF1ab (a.k.a. GU280_gp01)
  Promoter: CMV
  Tag / fusion protein: Cleavable TEV;3xFlag (C terminal on backbone)
  Cloning method: Unknown
Resource information
  A portion of this plasmid was derived from a plasmid made by: GinkgoBioworks
Depositor comments: NCBI reference sequence: YP_009725307.1
How to cite: pGBW-m4133590 was a gift from Ginkgo Bioworks & Benjie Chen (Addgene plasmid # 152377 ; http://n2t.net/addgene:152377 ; RRID:Addgene_152377)
