[The description below was written by a language model from this plasmid's Addgene catalogue record and pLannotate feature annotations shown in this document.]
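Description:
pGBW-m4133590 is a mammalian expression plasmid built on the pTwist_CMV_Puro_6 backbone that carries the wild-type SARS-CoV-2 RNA-dependent RNA polymerase, the nsp12 cleavage product of the ORF1ab polyprotein. In bacteria it is maintained as a high-copy plasmid through a ColE1/pUC-type origin and selected with ampicillin via a full-length β-lactamase gene. For mammalian cells it carries a separate cassette in which the human ubiquitin C promoter drives puromycin N-acetyltransferase, followed by a synthetic poly(A) signal, allowing puromycin selection of transfected or stably expressing cells.

The polymerase coding sequence, roughly 2.8 kb, sits downstream of the CMV immediate-early enhancer and promoter and is terminated by an SV40 polyadenylation signal. The automated annotation matches this open reading frame to the SARS-CoV-2 replicase polyprotein; the functional text attached to that hit describes the 2'-O-methyltransferase, which is simply a generic note from the polyprotein entry and not a description of this insert. According to the catalogue, the backbone supplies a C-terminal tag consisting of a TEV protease cleavage site followed by 3xFLAG, so the tag can be used for detection or affinity capture and then removed. The feature table picks up only a FLAG fragment just after the insert, consistent with this tag. The expression and selection units are flanked by bacterial rrnG and T7 terminators, additional synthetic poly(A) signals and short β-globin insulator elements, which help isolate the cassettes from read-through transcription.

The construct is suited to transient or puromycin-selected expression of tagged viral polymerase in mammalian cells, for example for immunodetection, purification or interaction studies, although the record states no purpose beyond mammalian expression.
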