Features (pLannotate 1.2.2; 21 found; start..end, strand, type, name):
      1..304     +  enhancer       CMV enhancer: human cytomegalovirus immediate early enhancer
    377..394     -  promoter       CMV promoter (fragment): human cytomegalovirus (CMV) immediate early promoter
    457..508     +  promoter       CMVd2 promoter: truncated human cytomegalovirus (CMV) immediate early promoter that yields moderately reduced expression relative to the full-length promoter
    478..3378    +  CDS            rep (fragment): R1AB_SARS2 - Experimental evidence at protein level: Swiss-Prot protein existence level 1. [2'-O-methyltransferase]: Methyltransferase that mediates mRNA cap 2'-O-ribose methylation to the 5'-cap structure of viral mRNAs. N7-methyl guanosine cap is a prerequisite for binding of nsp16. Therefore plays an essential role in viral mRNAs cap methylation which is essential to evade immune system. From Severe acute respiratory syndrome coronavirus 2 (2019-nCoV) (SARS-CoV-2).
   3442..3464    +  CDS            FLAG (fragment): FLAG® epitope tag, followed by an enterokinase cleavage site
   3518..3639    -  polyA_signal   SV40 poly(A) signal: SV40 polyadenylation signal
   3662..3731    -  CDS            large T antigen (fragment): large T antigen from SV40 (simian virus 40)
   3754..3800    +  terminator     T7 terminator: transcription terminator for bacteriophage T7 RNA polymerase
   3830..3966    +  terminator     rrnG terminator: transcription terminator from the E. coli ribosomal RNA rrnG operon (Albrechtsen et al., 1991)
   4011..4082    +  misc_feature   3' β-globin insulator: insulator downstream of the human β-globin locus (Farrell et al., 2002)
   4308..4896    -  rep_origin     ori: high-copy-number ColE1/pMB1/pBR322/pUC origin of replication
   5068..5132    -  CDS            bla(M) (fragment): β-lactamase lacking the signal sequence; bla(M); allows cytosolic expression of β-lactamase
   5396..6605    +  promoter       UbC promoter: human ubiquitin C promoter
   6609..7206    +  CDS            PuroR (fragment): puromycin N-acetyltransferase; pac from Streptomyces; confers resistance to puromycin
   7235..7283    +  polyA_signal   poly(A) signal: synthetic polyadenylation signal
   7549..8409    +  CDS            AmpR: β-lactamase; bla; confers resistance to ampicillin, carbenicillin, and related antibiotics
   8422..8558    +  terminator     rrnG terminator: transcription terminator from the E. coli ribosomal RNA rrnG operon (Albrechtsen et al., 1991)
   8710..8781    +  misc_feature   5' β-globin insulator: insulator upstream of the human β-globin locus (Farrell et al., 2002)
   8786..8832    -  terminator     T7 terminator: transcription terminator for bacteriophage T7 RNA polymerase
   8850..8898    -  polyA_signal   poly(A) signal: synthetic polyadenylation signal
   8929..8978    +  enhancer       CMV enhancer (fragment): human cytomegalovirus immediate early enhancer
>Addgene plasmid #152377 | pGBW-m4133590 | addgene full sequence | sequence record 320328 | Addgene NGS Result
CGTTACATAACTTACGGTAAATGGCCCGCCTGGCTGACCGCCCAACGACCCCCGCCCATTGACGTCAATA
ATGACGTATGTTCCCATAGTAACGCCAATAGGGACTTTCCATTGACGTCAATGGGTGGAGTATTTACGGT
AAACTGCCCACTTGGCAGTACATCAAGTGTATCATATGCCAAGTACGCCCCCTATTGACGTCAATGACGG
TAAATGGCCCGCCTGGCATTATGCCCAGTACATGACCTTATGGGACTTTCCTACTTGGCAGTACATCTAC
GTATTAGTCATCGCTATTACCATGCTGATGCGGTTTTGGCAGTACATCAATGGGCGTGGATAGCGGTTTG
ACTCACGGGGATTTCCAAGTCTCCACCCCATTGACGTCAATGGGAGTTTGTTTTGGCACCAAAATCAACG
GGACTTTCCAAAATGTCGTAACAACTCCGCCCCATTGACGCAAATGGGCGGTAGGCGTGTACGGTGGGAG
GTCTATATAAGCAGAGCTGGTTTAGTGAACCGTCAGATCAGATCTTTGTCGATCCTACCATCCACTCGAC
ACACCCGCCAGCGGCCGCCACCATGGCTGATGCACAATCGTTTTTAAACCGGGTTTGCGGTGTAAGTGCA
GCCCGTCTTACACCGTGCGGCACAGGCACTAGTACTGATGTCGTATACAGGGCTTTTGACATCTACAATG
ATAAAGTAGCTGGTTTTGCTAAATTCCTAAAAACTAATTGTTGTCGCTTCCAAGAAAAGGACGAAGATGA
CAATTTAATTGATTCTTACTTTGTAGTTAAGAGACACACTTTCTCTAACTACCAACATGAAGAAACAATT
TATAATTTACTTAAGGATTGTCCAGCTGTTGCTAAACATGACTTCTTTAAGTTTAGAATAGACGGTGACA
TGGTACCACATATATCACGTCAACGTCTTACTAAATACACAATGGCAGACCTCGTCTATGCTTTAAGGCA
TTTTGATGAAGGTAATTGTGACACATTAAAAGAAATACTTGTCACATACAATTGTTGTGATGATGATTAT
TTCAATAAAAAGGACTGGTATGATTTTGTAGAAAACCCAGATATATTACGCGTATACGCCAACTTAGGTG
AACGTGTACGCCAAGCTTTGTTAAAAACAGTACAATTCTGTGATGCCATGCGAAATGCTGGTATTGTTGG
TGTACTGACATTAGATAATCAAGATCTCAATGGTAACTGGTATGATTTCGGTGATTTCATACAAACCACG
CCAGGTAGTGGAGTTCCTGTTGTAGATTCTTATTATTCATTGTTAATGCCTATATTAACCTTGACCAGGG
CTTTAACTGCAGAGTCACATGTTGACACTGACTTAACAAAGCCTTACATTAAGTGGGATTTGTTAAAATA
TGACTTCACGGAAGAGAGGTTAAAACTCTTTGACCGTTATTTTAAATATTGGGATCAGACATACCACCCA
AATTGTGTTAACTGTTTGGATGACAGATGCATTCTGCATTGTGCAAACTTTAATGTTTTATTCTCTACAG
TGTTCCCACCTACAAGTTTTGGACCACTAGTGAGAAAAATATTTGTTGATGGTGTTCCATTTGTAGTTTC
AACTGGATACCACTTCAGAGAGCTAGGTGTTGTACATAATCAGGATGTAAACTTACATAGCTCTAGACTT
AGTTTTAAGGAATTACTTGTGTATGCTGCTGACCCTGCTATGCACGCTGCTTCTGGTAATCTATTACTAG
ATAAACGCACTACGTGCTTTTCAGTAGCTGCACTTACTAACAATGTTGCTTTTCAAACTGTCAAACCCGG
TAATTTTAACAAAGACTTCTATGACTTTGCTGTGTCTAAGGGTTTCTTTAAGGAAGGAAGTTCTGTTGAA
TTAAAACACTTCTTCTTTGCTCAGGATGGTAATGCTGCTATCAGCGATTATGACTACTATCGTTATAATC
TACCAACAATGTGTGATATCAGACAACTACTATTTGTAGTTGAAGTTGTTGATAAGTACTTTGATTGTTA
CGATGGTGGCTGTATTAATGCTAACCAAGTCATCGTCAACAACCTAGACAAATCAGCTGGTTTTCCATTT
AATAAATGGGGTAAGGCTAGACTTTATTATGATTCAATGAGTTATGAGGATCAAGATGCACTTTTCGCAT
ATACAAAACGTAATGTCATCCCTACTATAACTCAAATGAATCTTAAGTATGCCATTAGTGCAAAGAATAG
AGCTCGCACCGTAGCTGGTGTCTCTATCTGTAGTACTATGACCAATAGACAGTTTCATCAAAAATTATTG
AAATCAATAGCCGCCACTAGAGGAGCTACTGTAGTAATTGGAACAAGCAAATTCTATGGTGGTTGGCACA
ACATGTTAAAAACTGTTTATAGTGATGTAGAAAACCCTCACCTTATGGGTTGGGATTATCCTAAATGTGA
TAGAGCCATGCCTAACATGCTTAGAATTATGGCCTCACTTGTTCTTGCTCGCAAACATACAACGTGTTGT
AGCTTGTCACACCGTTTCTATAGATTAGCTAATGAGTGTGCTCAAGTATTGAGTGAAATGGTCATGTGTG
GCGGTTCACTATATGTTAAACCAGGTGGAACCTCATCAGGAGATGCCACAACTGCTTATGCTAATAGTGT
TTTTAACATTTGTCAAGCTGTCACGGCCAATGTTAATGCACTTTTATCTACTGATGGTAACAAAATTGCC
GATAAGTATGTCCGCAATTTACAACACAGACTTTATGAGTGTCTCTATAGAAATAGAGATGTTGACACAG
ACTTTGTGAATGAGTTTTACGCATATTTGCGTAAACATTTCTCAATGATGATACTCTCTGACGATGCTGT
TGTGTGTTTCAATAGCACTTATGCATCTCAAGGTCTAGTGGCTAGCATAAAGAACTTTAAGTCAGTTCTT
TATTATCAAAACAATGTTTTTATGTCTGAAGCAAAATGTTGGACTGAGACTGACCTTACTAAAGGACCTC
ATGAATTTTGCTCTCAACATACAATGCTAGTTAAACAGGGTGATGATTATGTGTACCTTCCTTACCCAGA
TCCATCAAGAATCCTAGGGGCCGGCTGTTTTGTAGATGATATCGTAAAAACAGATGGTACACTTATGATT
GAACGGTTCGTGTCTTTAGCTATAGATGCTTACCCACTTACTAAACATCCTAATCAGGAGTATGCTGATG
TCTTTCATTTGTACTTACAATACATAAGAAAGCTACATGATGAGTTAACAGGACACATGTTAGACATGTA
TTCTGTTATGCTTACTAATGATAACACTTCAAGGTATTGGGAACCTGAGTTTTATGAGGCTATGTACACA
CCGCATACAGTCTTAGAAAACCTTTACTTTCAGTCGATGGATTATAAGGACCACGATGGAGACTACAAAG
ATCATGACATTGATTACAAGGACGACGATGACAAATAAGCTAGCTTGACTGACTGAGATACAGCGTACCT
TCAGCTCACAGACATGATAAGATACATTGATGAGTTTGGACAAACCACAACTAGAATGCAGTGAAAAAAA
TGCTTTATTTGTGAAATTTGTGATGCTATTGCTTTATTTGTAACCATTATAAGCTGCAATAAACAAGTTA
ACAACAACAATTGCATTCATTTTATGTTTCAGGTTCAGGGGGAGGTGTGGGAGGTTTTTTAAAGCAAGTA
AAACCTCTACAAATGTGGTATTGGCCCATCTCTATCGGTATCGTAGCATAACCCCTTGGGGCCTCTAAAC
GGGTCTTGAGGGGTTTTTTGTGCCCCTCGGGCCGGATTGCTATCTACCGGCATTGGCGCAGAAAAAAATG
CCTGATGCGACGCTGCGCGTCTTATACTCCCACATATGCCAGATTCAGCAACGGATACGGCTTCCCCAAC
TTGCCCACTTCCATACGTGTCCTCCTTACCAGAAATTTATCCTTAAGGTCGTCAGCTATCCTGCAGGCGA
TCTCTCGATTTCGATCAAGACATTCCTTTAATGGTCTTTTCTGGACACCACTAGGGGTCAGAAGTAGTTC
ATCAAACTTTCTTCCCTCCCTAATCTCATTGGTTACCTTGGGCTATCGAAACTTAATTAACCAGTCAAGT
CAGCTACTTGGCGAGATCGACTTGTCTGGGTTTCGACTACGCTCAGAATTGCGTCAGTCAAGTTCGATCT
GGTCCTTGCTATTGCACCCGTTCTCCGATTACGAGTTTCATTTAAATCATGTGAGCAAAAGGCCAGCAAA
AGGCCAGGAACCGTAAAAAGGCCGCGTTGCTGGCGTTTTTCCATAGGCTCCGCCCCCCTGACGAGCATCA
CAAAAATCGACGCTCAAGTCAGAGGTGGCGAAACCCGACAGGACTATAAAGATACCAGGCGTTTCCCCCT
GGAAGCTCCCTCGTGCGCTCTCCTGTTCCGACCCTGCCGCTTACCGGATACCTGTCCGCCTTTCTCCCTT
CGGGAAGCGTGGCGCTTTCTCATAGCTCACGCTGTAGGTATCTCAGTTCGGTGTAGGTCGTTCGCTCCAA
GCTGGGCTGTGTGCACGAACCCCCCGTTCAGCCCGACCGCTGCGCCTTATCCGGTAACTATCGTCTTGAG
TCCAACCCGGTAAGACACGACTTATCGCCACTGGCAGCAGCCACTGGTAACAGGATTAGCAGAGCGAGGT
ATGTAGGCGGTGCTACAGAGTTCTTGAAGTGGTGGCCTAACTACGGCTACACTAGAAGAACAGTATTTGG
TATCTGCGCTCTGCTGAAGCCAGTTACCTTCGGAAAAAGAGTTGGTAGCTCTTGATCCGGCAAACAAACC
ACCGCTGGTAGCGGTGGTTTTTTTGTTTGCAAGCAGCAGATTACGCGCAGAAAAAAAGGATCTCAAGAAG
ATCCTTTGATCTTTTCTACGGGGTCTGACGCTCAGTGGAACGAAAACTCACGTTAAGGGATTTTGGTCAT
GAGATTATCAAAAAGGATCTTCACCTAGATCCTTTTAAATTAAAAATGAAGTTTTAAATCAATCTAAAGT
ATATATGAGTAAACTTGGTCTGACAGTTACCAATGCTTAATCAGTGAGGCACCTATCTCAGCGATCTGTC
TATTTCGTTCATCCATAGTTGCATTTAAATTTCCGAACTCTCCAAGGCCCTCGTCGGAAAATCTTCAAAC
CTTTCGTCCGATCCATCTTGCAGGCTACCTCTCGAACGAACTATCGCAAGTCTCTTGGCCGGCCTTGCGC
CTTGGCTATTGCTTGGCAGCGCCTATCGCCAGGTATTACTCCAATCCCGAATATCCGAGATCGGGATCAC
CCGAGAGAAGTTCAACCTACATCCTCAATCCCGATCTATCCGAGATCCGAGGAATATCGAAATCGGGGCG
CGCCTGGCCTCCGCGCCGGGTTTTGGCGCCTCCCGCGGGCGCCCCCCTCGTCACGGCGAGCGCTGCCACG
TCAGACGAAGGGCGCAGGAGCGTCCTGATCCTTCCGCCCGGACGCTCAGGACAGCGGCCCGCTGCTCATA
AGACTCGGCCTTAGAACCCCAGTATCAGCAGAAGGACATTTTAGGACGGGACTTGGGTGACTCTAGGGCA
CTGGTTTTCTTTCCAGAGAGCGGAACAGGCGAGGAAAAGTAGTCCCTTCTCGGCGATTCTGCGGAGGGAT
CTCCGTGGGGCGGTGAACGCCGATGATTATATAAGGACGCGCCGGGTGTGGCACAGCTAGTTCCGTCGCA
GCCGGGATTTGGGTCGCGGTTCTTGTTTGTGGATCGCTGTGATCGTCACTTGGTGAGTAGCGGGCTGCTG
GGCTGGCCGGGGCTTTCGTGGCCGCCGGGCCGCTCGGTGGGACGGAAGCGTGTGGAGAGACCGCCAAGGG
CTGTAGTCTGGGTCCGCGAGCAAGGTTGCCCTGAACTGGGGGTTGGGGGGAGCGCAGCAAAATGGCGGCT
GTTCCCGAGTCTTGAATGGAAGACGCTTGTGAGGCGGGCTGTGAGGTCGTTGAAACAAGGTGGGGGGCAT
GGTGGGCGGCAAGAACCCAAGGTCTTGAGCCCTTCGCTAATGCGGGAAAGCTCTTATTCGGGTGAGATGG
GCTGGGCACCATCTGGGGACCCTGACGTGAAGTTTGTCACTGACTGGAGAACTCGGTTTGTCGTCTGTTG
CGGGGGCGGCAGTTATGGCGGTGCCGTTGGGCAGTGCACCCGTACCTTTGGGAGCGCGCGCCCTCGTCGT
GTCGTGACGTCACCCGTTCTGTTGGCTTATAATGCAGGGTGGGGCCACCTGCCGGTAGGTGTGCGGTAGG
CTTTTCTCCGTCGCAGGACGCAGGGTTCGGGCCTAGGGTAGGCTCTCCTGAATCGACAGGCGCCGGACCT
CTGGTGAGGGGAGGGATAAGTGAGGCGTCAGTTTCTTTGGTCGGTTTTATGTACCTATCTTCTTAAGTAG
CTGAAGCTCCGGTTTTGAACTATGCGCTCGGGGTTGGCGAGTGTGTTTTGTGAAGTTTTTTAGGCACCTT
TTGAAATGTAATCATTTGGGTCAATATGTAATTTTCAGTGTTAGACTTGTAAATTGTCCGCTAAATTCTG
GCCGTTTTTGGCTTTTTTGTTAGACAACATGACCGAGTACAAGCCCACGGTGCGCCTCGCCACCCGCGAC
GACGTCCCCAGGGCCGTACGCACCCTCGCCGCCGCGTTCGCCGACTACCCCGCCACGCGCCACACCGTCG
ATCCGGACCGCCACATCGAGCGGGTCACCGAGCTGCAAGAACTCTTCCTCACGCGCGTCGGGCTCGACAT
CGGCAAGGTGTGGGTCGCGGACGACGGCGCCGCGGTGGCGGTCTGGACCACGCCGGAGAGCGTCGAAGCG
GGGGCGGTGTTCGCCGAGATCGGCCCGCGCATGGCCGAGTTGAGCGGTTCCCGGCTGGCCGCGCAGCAAC
AGATGGAGGGCCTCCTGGCGCCGCACCGGCCCAAGGAGCCCGCGTGGTTCCTGGCCACCGTCGGCGTCTC
GCCCGACCACCAGGGCAAGGGTCTGGGCAGCGCCGTCGTGCTCCCCGGAGTGGAGGCCGCCGAGCGCGCC
GGGGTGCCCGCCTTCCTGGAGACCTCCGCGCCCCGCAACCTCCCCTTCTACGAGCGGCTCGGCTTCACCG
TCACCGCCGACGTCGAGGTGCCCGAAGGACCGCGCACCTGGTGCATGACCCGCAAGCCCGGTGCCTAGGC
TAGTATGTAAGCCTAGTCTTAGATAATAAAATCGCTATCCATCGAAGATGGATGTGTGTTGGTTTTTTGT
GTGTGTAACGCTAGGCGCGCCTGGTGTACCGAGAACGATCCTCTCAGTGCGAGTCTCGACGATCCATATC
GTTGCTTGGCAGTCAGCCAGTCGGAATCCAGCTTGGGACCCAGGAAGTCCAATCGTCAGATATTGTACTC
AAGCCTGGTCACGGCAGCGTACCGATCTGTTTAAACCTAGATATTGATAGTCTGATCGGTCAACGTATAA
TCGAGTCCTAGCTTTTGCAAACATCTATCAAGAGACAGGATCAGCAGGAGGCTTTCGCATGAGTATTCAA
CATTTCCGTGTCGCCCTTATTCCCTTTTTTGCGGCATTTTGCCTTCCTGTTTTTGCTCACCCAGAAACGC
TGGTGAAAGTAAAAGATGCTGAAGATCAGTTGGGTGCGCGAGTGGGTTACATCGAACTGGATCTCAACAG
CGGTAAGATCCTTGAGAGTTTTCGCCCCGAAGAACGCTTTCCAATGATGAGCACTTTTAAAGTTCTGCTA
TGTGGCGCGGTATTATCCCGTATTGACGCCGGGCAAGAGCAACTCGGTCGCCGCATACACTATTCTCAGA
ATGACTTGGTTGAGTATTCACCAGTCACAGAAAAGCATCTTACGGATGGCATGACAGTAAGAGAATTATG
CAGTGCTGCCATAACCATGAGTGATAACACTGCGGCCAACTTACTTCTGACAACGATTGGAGGACCGAAG
GAGCTAACCGCTTTTTTGCACAACATGGGGGATCATGTAACTCGCCTTGATCGTTGGGAACCGGAGCTGA
ATGAAGCCATACCAAACGACGAGCGTGACACCACGATGCCTGTAGCAATGGCAACAACCTTGCGTAAACT
ATTAACTGGCGAACTACTTACTCTAGCTTCCCGGCAACAGTTGATAGACTGGATGGAGGCGGATAAAGTT
GCAGGACCACTTCTGCGCTCGGCCCTTCCGGCTGGCTGGTTTATTGCTGATAAATCTGGAGCCGGTGAGC
GTGGGTCTCGCGGTATCATTGCAGCACTGGGGCCAGATGGTAAGCCCTCCCGTATCGTAGTTATCTACAC
GACGGGGAGTCAGGCAACTATGGATGAACGAAATAGACAGATCGCTGAGATAGGTGCCTCACTGATTAAG
CATTGGTAACCGATTCTAGGTGCATTGGCGCAGAAAAAAATGCCTGATGCGACGCTGCGCGTCTTATACT
CCCACATATGCCAGATTCAGCAACGGATACGGCTTCCCCAACTTGCCCACTTCCATACGTGTCCTCCTTA
CCAGAAATTTATCCTTAAGATCCCGAATCGTTTAAACTCGACTCTGGCTCTATCGAATCTCCGTCGTTTC
GAGCTTACGCGAACAGCCGTGGCGCTCATTTGCTCGTCGGGCATCGAATCTCGTCAGCTATCGTCAGCTT
ACCTTTTTGGCAGCGATCGCGGCTCCCGACATCTTGGACCATTAGCTCCACAGGTATCTTCTTCCCTCTA
GTGGTCATAACAGCAGCTTCAGCTACCTCTCAATTCAAAAAACCCCTCAAGACCCGTTTAGAGGCCCCAA
GGGGTTATGCTATCAATCGTTGCGTTACACACACAAAAAACCAACACACATCCATCTTCGATGGATAGCG
ATTTTATTATCTAACTGCTGATCGAGTGTAGCCAGATCTAGTAATCAATTACGGGGTCATTAGTTCATAG
CCCATATATGGAGTTCCG
